Addgene plasmid #206464: pAc5.1-PH-mCherry-Oskar 139-240 MUT (A162E/L228E) (HK202)
Purpose: Oskar 139-240 mut expression in Schneider cells for imaging
Depositing lab: Mandy Jeske. Depositing organization: Universitaet Heidelberg. Publication: ReLo is a simple and rapid colocalization assay to identify and characterize direct protein-protein interactions. Salgania HK, Metz J, Jeske M. Nat Commun. 2024 Apr 3;15(1):2875. doi: 10.1038/s41467-024-47233-4. PubMed 38570497.
Backbone
  Vector backbone: HK049-pAc5.1 PH mcherry FspAI
  Vector type: Insect Expression
Growth in bacteria
  Bacterial resistance: Ampicillin, 100 μg/mL
  Growth temperature: 37°C
  Growth strain: DH5alpha
  Copy number: High Copy
Gene/Insert
  Gene/Insert name: Oskar 139-240 mut
  Species: D. melanogaster (fly)
  Mutation: A162E L228E)
  Entrez Gene: osk (a.k.a. Dmel_CG10901, CG10901, Dm-osk, Dmel\CG10901, OSK, Osk, Oskar, norka)
  Tag / fusion protein: PH mcherry (N terminal on insert)
  Cloning method: Restriction Enzyme; 5′ cloning site Unknown (unknown if destroyed)
Terms and licenses: Academic/Nonprofit Terms; Industry Terms: Not Available to Industry
Depositor comments: Please visit https://www.biorxiv.org/content/10.1101/2022.03.04.482790v2 for bioRxiv preprint.
How to cite: pAc5.1-PH-mCherry-Oskar 139-240 MUT (A162E/L228E) (HK202) was a gift from Mandy Jeske (Addgene plasmid # 206464 ; http://n2t.net/addgene:206464 ; RRID:Addgene_206464)
