[The description below was written by a language model from this plasmid's Addgene catalogue record and pLannotate feature annotations shown in this document.]
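Description:
pAc5.1-PH-mCherry-Oskar 139-240 MUT (A162E/L228E) is a 6,773 nt insect expression plasmid built on a pAc5.1-derived backbone that already carries a PH-mCherry module, and it is intended for transfection into Drosophila Schneider cells for imaging. In bacteria it is maintained as a high-copy plasmid through a ColE1/pUC-type origin and selected with ampicillin via the β-lactamase gene and its own promoter. The feature table also picks up short fragments annotated as a tetracycline resistance gene and SV40 large T antigen. These are partial matches in the backbone rather than complete genes.

Expression is driven by the constitutive Drosophila actin 5C promoter. The open reading frame begins with a fragment of rat phospholipase C delta 1 corresponding to its pleckstrin homology (PH) domain, which binds phosphatidylinositol 4,5-bisphosphate and so tethers the fusion to the plasma membrane. It continues with the monomeric red fluorescent protein mCherry, followed by a fragment of D. melanogaster Oskar spanning residues 139-240 with the substitutions A162E and L228E. A V5 epitope tag is annotated just downstream of the Oskar fragment, though the record does not say whether it is translated in frame with the fusion. An SV40 polyadenylation signal follows the cassette.

The associated publication describes ReLo, a colocalization assay for detecting direct protein-protein interactions in cells. In that setting, a membrane-anchored red fusion like this one presumably serves as the anchored partner whose ability to relocalize a second fluorescent protein is scored by microscopy. The double mutant is presumably compared with the wild-type Oskar fragment, but the record does not state the effect of the mutations.
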