Features (pLannotate 1.2.2; 11 found; start..end, strand, type, name):
     56..2565    +  promoter       Ac5 promoter: Drosophila melanogaster actin 5C promoter
   2585..2977    +  CDS            Plcd1 (fragment): PLCD1_RAT - Experimental evidence at protein level: Swiss-Prot protein existence level 1. The production of the second messenger molecules diacylglycerol (DAG) and inositol 1,4,5-trisphosphate (IP3) is mediated by activated phosphatidylinositol-specific phospholipase C enzymes (PubMed:16000311). Essential for trophoblast and placental development (By similarity). Binds phosphatidylinositol 4,5-bisphosphate (By similarity). From Rattus norvegicus (Rat).
   2984..3691    +  CDS            mCherry: mCherry is a basic (constitutively fluorescent) red fluorescent protein published in 2004, derived from Discosoma sp.. It is reported to be a very rapidly-maturing monomer with low acid sensitivity.
   3701..4072    +  CDS            osk (fragment): OSKA_DROME - Experimental evidence at protein level: Swiss-Prot protein existence level 1. Organizes the germ plasm and directs localization of the posterior determinant nanos. Oskar protein is required to keep nos RNA and staufen protein at the posterior pole. From Drosophila melanogaster (Fruit fly).
   4079..4120    +  CDS            V5 tag: epitope tag from simian virus 5
   4220..4354    -  polyA_signal   SV40 poly(A) signal: SV40 polyadenylation signal
   4377..4461    -  CDS            large T antigen (fragment): large T antigen from SV40 (simian virus 40)
   4462..4909    +  CDS            TcR (fragment): tetracycline efflux protein; tet; confers resistance to tetracycline
   4955..5543    -  rep_origin     ori: high-copy-number ColE1/pMB1/pBR322/pUC origin of replication
   5714..6574    -  CDS            AmpR: β-lactamase; bla; confers resistance to ampicillin, carbenicillin, and related antibiotics
   6575..6679    -  promoter       AmpR promoter: bla
>Addgene plasmid #206464 | pAc5.1-PH-mCherry-Oskar 139-240 MUT (A162E/L228E) (HK202) | addgene full sequence | sequence record 407944 | Addgene NGS Result
CTTCAAGAATTAATTCTATATTCTAAAAACACAAATGATACTTCTAAAAAAAAATCATGAATGGCATCAA
CTCTGAATCAAATCTTTGCAGATGCACCTACTTCTCATTTCCACTGTCACATCATTTTTCCAGATCTCGC
TGCCTGTTATGTGGCCCACAAACCAAGACACGTTTTATGGCCATTAAAGCTGGCTGATCGTCGCCAAACA
CCAAATACATAATGAATATGTACACATTCGAGAAAGAAGCGATCAAAGAAGCGTCTTCGGGCGGAGTAGG
AGAATGCGGAGGAGAAGGAGAACGAGCTGATCTAGTATCTCTCCACAATCCAATGCCAACTGACCAACTG
GCCATATTCGGAGCAATTTGAAGCCAATTTCCATCGCCTGGCGATCGCTCCATTCTTGGCTATATGTTTT
TCACCGTTACCCGGGGCCATTTTCAAAGACTCGTCGGCAAGATAAGATTGTGTCACTCGCTGTCTCTCTT
CATTTGTCGAAGAATGCTGAGGAATTTCGCGATGACGTCGGCGAGTATTTTGAAGAATGAGAATAATTTG
TATTTATACGAAAATCAGTTAGTGGAATTTTCTACAAAAACATGTTATCTATAGATAATTTTGTTGCAAA
ATATGTTGACTATGACAAAGATTGTATGTATATACCTTTAATGTATTCTCATTTTCTTATGTATTTATAA
TGGCAATGATGATACTGATGATATTTTAAGATGATGCCAGACCAAAAGGCTTGAATTTCTGCGTCTTTTG
CCGAACGCAGTGCATGTGCAATTGTTGTTTTTTGGAATATTCAATTTTCGGACTGTCCGCTTTGATTTCA
GTTTCTTGGCTTATTCAAAAAGCAAAGTAAAGCCAAAAAAGCGAGATGGCAATACCAAATGCGGCAAAAC
GGTAGTGGAAGGAAAGGGGTGCGGGGCAGCGGAAGGAAGGGTGGGGCGGGGCGTGGCGGGGTCTGTGGCT
GGGCGCGACGTCACCGACGTTGGAGCCACTCCTTTGACCATGTGTGCGTGTGTGTATTATTCGTGTCTCG
CCACTCGCCGGTTGTTTTTTTCTTTTTATGCTGCGCTCTCTCTAGCGCCATCTCGCTTACGCATGCTCAA
CGCACCGCATGTTGCCGTTTCCTTTTATGCGTCATTTTGGCTCGAAATAGGCAATTATTTAAACAAAGAT
TAGTCAACGAAAACGCTAAAATAAATAAGTCTACAATATGGTTACTTATTGCCATGTGTGTGCAGCCAAC
GATAGCAACAAAAGCAACAACACAGGTGGCTTTCCCTCTTTCACTTTTTGTTTGCAAGCCGCGTGCGAGC
AAGACGGCACGACCGGCAAACGCAATTACGCTGACAAAGAGCAGACGAAGTTTTGGCGAAAAACATCAAG
GCGCCTGATACGAATGCATTTGCAATAACAATTGCGATATTTAATATTGTTTATGAAGCTGTTTGACTTC
AAAACACACAAAAAAAAAAATAAAACAAATTATTTGAAAGAGAATTAGGAATCGGACGCTTATCGTTAGG
GTAACAACAAGAAATGCTTACTGAGTCACAGCCTCTGGAAAACTGCCGCAAGCCAGAGAGAGAGAGAAAA
AGAGGGAGAGCAGCTTAGACCGCATGTGCTTGTGTGTGAGGCGTCTCTCTCTTCGTCTCTGTTGCGCAAA
CGCATAGACTGCACTGAAAAAATCGATTACCTATTTTTTATGAATGAATATTTGCACTATTACTATTCAA
AACTATTAAGATAGCAATCACATTCAATAGCCAAATACTATACCACCTGAGCGATGCAACGAAATGATCA
ATTTGAGCAAAAATGCTGCATATTTAGGACGGCATCATTATAGAAATGCTTCTTGCTGTGTACTTTTCTC
TCGTCTGGCAGCTGTTTCGCCGTTATTGTTAAAACCGGCTTAAGTTAGGTGTGTTTTCTACGACTAGTGA
ATGCCCTACTAGAAGATGTGTGTTGCACAAAATGTCCCTGGAATAACCAATTTGAAGTGCAGATAGCAGT
AAACGTAAGCTAATATGAATATTATTTAACTGTAATGTTTTAATATCGCTGGACATTACTAATAAACCCA
CTATAAACACATGTACATATGTATGTTTTGGCATACAATGAGTAGTTGGGGAAAAAATGTGTAAAAGCAC
CGTGACCATCACAGCATAAAGATAACCAGCTGAAGTATCGAATATGAGTAACCCCCAAATTGAATCACAT
GCCGCAACTGATAGGACCCATGGAAGTACACTCTTCATGGCGATATACAAGACACACACAAGCACGAACA
CCCAGTTGCGGAGGAAATTCTCCGTAAATGAAAACCCAATCGGCGAACAATTCATACCCATATATGGTAA
AAGTTTTGAACGCGACTTGAGAGCGGAGAGCATTGCGGCTGATAAGGTTTTAGCGCTAAGCGGGCTTTAT
AAAACGGGCTGCGGGACCAGTTTTCATATCACTACCGTTTGAGTTCTTGTGCTGTGTGGATACTCCTCCC
GACACAAAGCCGCTCCATCAGCCAGCAGTCGTCTAATCCAGAGACCCCGGATCGGGGTACCAACATGCAC
GGTCTCCAGGATGATCCAGATCTGCAGGCTCTGCTGAAAGGTTCTCAGCTCCTCAAAGTCAAAAGCAGCT
CCTGGCGTCGTGAACGCTTCTACAAACTGCAGGAGGACTGCAAAACCATCTGGCAGGAATCCCGTAAAGT
AATGCGCTCCCCAGAGTCTCAGCTCTTCAGCATTGAGGACATTCAGGAGGTACGTATGGGTCACCGTACC
GAAGGTCTGGAGAAATTCGCTCGCGATATCCCAGAAGATCGCTGCTTCTCTATCGTCTTCAAAGACCAGC
GCAACACCCTGGATCTGATTGCTCCATCTCCAGCAGATGCTCAGCACTGGGTTCAGGGTCTCCGCAAAAT
CATTCACCACTCCGGTTCTATGGACCAGCGTCAGAAAGGTACCATGGTGAGCAAGGGCGAGGAGGATAAC
ATGGCCATCATCAAGGAGTTCATGCGCTTCAAGGTGCACATGGAGGGCTCCGTGAACGGCCACGAGTTCG
AGATCGAGGGCGAGGGCGAGGGCCGCCCCTACGAGGGCACCCAGACCGCCAAGCTGAAGGTGACCAAGGG
TGGCCCCCTGCCCTTCGCCTGGGACATCCTGTCCCCTCAGTTCATGTACGGCTCCAAGGCCTACGTGAAG
CACCCCGCCGACATCCCCGACTACTTGAAGCTGTCCTTCCCCGAGGGCTTCAAGTGGGAGCGCGTGATGA
ACTTCGAGGACGGCGGCGTGGTGACCGTGACCCAGGACTCCTCCCTGCAGGACGGCGAGTTCATCTACAA
GGTGAAGCTGCGCGGCACCAACTTCCCCTCCGACGGCCCCGTAATGCAGAAGAAGACCATGGGCTGGGAG
GCCTCCTCCGAGCGGATGTACCCCGAGGACGGCGCCCTGAAGGGCGAGATCAAGCAGAGGCTGAAGCTGA
AGGACGGCGGCCACTACGACGCTGAGGTCAAGACCACCTACAAGGCCAAGAAGCCCGTGCAGCTGCCCGG
CGCCTACAACGTCAACATCAAGTTGGACATCACCTCCCACAACGAGGACTACACCATCGTGGAACAGTAC
GAACGCGCCGAGGGCCGCCACTCCACCGGCGGCATGGACGAGCTGTACAAGCCAAGCTTGAATTCTGCAA
CGTGCATGACCATCATCGAGAGCAACTATATATCCGTGCGCGAGGAATATCCCGATATAGATAGTGAGGT
GCGCGAGATATTGCTGAGCCACGCCCAGAATGGAATCACGATATCGAGCATCAAGAGTGAATATCGAAAA
CTGACGGGCAATCCATTTCCACTGCACGACAACGTGACGGATTTCCTGCTGACCATTCCCAATGTGACCG
CTGAGTGCAGCGAGTCCGGTAAGCGGATCTTCAACCTGAAAGCGAGCCTGAAGAACGGTCACGAGCTGGA
TATGGTGCTCAACCAGAAAGAGCGCACCAGCGCATGAGATATCCAGCACAGTGGCGGCCGCTCGAGTCTA
GAGGGCCCGCGGTTCGAAGGTAAGCCTATCCCTAACCCTCTCCTCGGTCTCGATTCTACGCGTACCGGTC
ATCATCACCATCACCATTGAGTTTAAACCCGCTGATCAGCCTCGACTGTGCCTTCTAAGGCCTGAGCTCG
CTGATCAGCCTCGATCGAGGATCCAGACATGATAAGATACATTGATGAGTTTGGACAAACCACAACTAGA
ATGCAGTGAAAAAAATGCTTTATTTGTGAAATTTGTGATGCTATTGCTTTATTTGTAACCATTATAAGCT
GCAATAAACAAGTTAACAACAACAATTGCATTCATTTTATGTTTCAGGTTCAGGGGGAGGTGTGGGAGGT
TTTTTAAAGCAAGTAAAACCTCTACAAATGTGGTATGGCTGATTATGATCAGTCGACCGATGCCCTTGAG
AGCCTTCAACCCAGTCAGCTCCTTCCGGTGGGCGCGGGGCATGACTATCGTCGCCGCACTTATGACTGTC
TTCTTTATCATGCAACTCGTAGGACAGGTGCCGGCAGCGCTCTGGGTCATTTTCGGCGAGGACCGCTTTC
GCTGGAGCGCGACGATGATCGGCCTGTCGCTTGCGGTATTCGGAATCTTGCACGCCCTCGCTCAAGCCTT
CGTCACTGGTCCCGCCACCAAACGTTTCGGCGAGAAGCAGGCCATTATCGCCGGCATGGCGGCCGACGCG
CTGGGCTACGTCTTGCTGGCGTTCGCGACGCGAGGCTGGATGGCCTTCCCCATTATGATTCTTCTCGCTT
CCGGCGGCATCGGGATGCCCGCGTTGCAGGCCATGCTGTCCAGGCAGGTAGATGACGACCATCAGGGACA
GCTTCAAGGCCAGCAAAAGGCCAGGAACCGTAAAAAGGCCGCGTTGCTGGCGTTTTTCCATAGGCTCCGC
CCCCCTGACGAGCATCACAAAAATCGATGCTCAAGTCAGAGGTGGCGAAACCCGACAGGACTATAAAGAT
ACCAGGCGTTTCCCCCTGGAAGCTCCCTCGTGCGCTCTCCTGTTCCGACCCTGCCGCTTACCGGATACCT
GTCCGCCTTTCTCCCTTCGGGAAGCGTGGCGCTTTCTCATAGCTCACGCTGTAGGTATCTCAGTTCGGTG
TAGGTCGTTCGCTCCAAGCTGGGCTGTGTGCACGAACCCCCCGTTCAGCCCGACCGCTGCGCCTTATCCG
GTAACTATCGTCTTGAGTCCAACCCGGTAAGACACGACTTATCGCCACTGGCAGCAGCCACTGGTAACAG
GATTAGCAGAGCGAGGTATGTAGGCGGTGCTACAGAGTTCTTGAAGTGGTGGCCTAACTACGGCTACACT
AGAAGGACAGTATTTGGTATCTGCGCTCTGCTGAAGCCAGTTACCTTCGGAAAAAGAGTTGGTAGCTCTT
GATCCGGCAAACAAACCACCGCTGGTAGCGGTGGTTTTTTTGTTTGCAAGCAGCAGATTACGCGCAGAAA
AAAAGGATCTCAAGAAGATCCTTTGATCTTTTCTACGGGGTCTGACGCTCAGTGGAACGAAAACTCACGT
TAAGGGATTTTGGTCATGAGATTATCAAAAAGGATCTTCACCTAGATCCTTTTAAATTAAAAATGAAGTT
TTAAATCAATCTAAAGTATATATGAGTAAACTTGGTCTGACAGTTACCAATGCTTAATCAGTGAGGCACC
TATCTCAGCGATCTGTCTATTTCGTTCATCCATAGTTGCCTGACTCCCCGTCGTGTAGATAACTACGATA
CGGGAGGGCTTACCATCTGGCCCCAGTGCTGCAATGATACCGCGAGACCCACGCTCACCGGCTCCAGATT
TATCAGCAATAAACCAGCCAGCCGGAAGGGCCGAGCGCAGAAGTGGTCCTGCAACTTTATCCGCCTCCAT
CCAGTCTATTAATTGTTGCCGGGAAGCTAGAGTAAGTAGTTCGCCAGTTAATAGTTTGCGCAACGTTGTT
GCCATTGCTGCAGGCATCGTGGTGTCACGCTCGTCGTTTGGTATGGCTTCATTCAGCTCCGGTTCCCAAC
GATCAAGGCGAGTTACATGATCCCCCATGTTGTGCAAAAAAGCGGTTAGCTCCTTCGGTCCTCCGATCGT
TGTCAGAAGTAAGTTGGCCGCAGTGTTATCACTCATGGTTATGGCAGCACTGCATAATTCTCTTACTGTC
ATGCCATCCGTAAGATGCTTTTCTGTGACTGGTGAGTACTCAACCAAGTCATTCTGAGAATAGTGTATGC
GGCGACCGAGTTGCTCTTGCCCGGCGTCAACACGGGATAATACCGCGCCACATAGCAGAACTTTAAAAGT
GCTCATCATTGGAAAACGTTCTTCGGGGCGAAAACTCTCAAGGATCTTACCGCTGTTGAGATCCAGTTCG
ATGTAACCCACTCGTGCACCCAACTGATCTTCAGCATCTTTTACTTTCACCAGCGTTTCTGGGTGAGCAA
AAACAGGAAGGCAAAATGCCGCAAAAAAGGGAATAAGGGCGACACGGAAATGTTGAATACTCATACTCTT
CCTTTTTCAATATTATTGAAGCATTTATCAGGGTTATTGTCTCATGAGCGGATACATATTTGAATGTATT
TAGAAAAATAAACAAATAGGGGTTCCGCGCACATTTCCCCGAAAAGTGCCACCTGACGTCTAAGAAACCA
TTATTATCATGACATTAACCTATAAAAATAGGCGTATCACGAGGCCCTTTCGT
