>Addgene plasmid #206464 | pAc5.1-PH-mCherry-Oskar 139-240 MUT (A162E/L228E) (HK202) | depositor partial sequence | sequence record 401746 | Dm Oskar 139-240 mut
ATGACCATCATCGAGAGCAACTATATATCCGTGCGCGAGGAATATCCCGATATAGATAGTGAGGTGCGCG
AGATATTGCTGAGCCACGCCCAGAATGGAATCACGATATCGAGCATCAAGAGTGAATATCGAAAACTGAC
GGGCAATCCATTTCCACTGCACGACAACGTGACGGATTTCCTGCTGACCATTCCCAATGTGACCGCTGAG
TGCAGCGAGTCCGGTAAGCGGATCTTCAACCTGAAAGCGAGCCTGAAGAACGGTCACGAGCTGGATATGG
TGCTCAACCAGAAAGAGCGCACCAGC
